Addgene plasmid #213215: CRHR1-DuET
Purpose: The DuET construct encodes the named human GPCR engineered with a cleaved hemagglutinin signal peptide, a 5' FLAG and a 3' 1D4 epitope tag optimized for expression in mammalian cells and proteomics studies.
Depositing lab: Thomas Sakmar. Depositing organization: Rockefeller University. Publication: Multiplexed selectivity screening of anti-GPCR antibodies. Dahl L, Kotliar IB, Bendes A, Dodig-Crnkovic T, Fromm S, Elofsson A, Uhlen M, Sakmar TP, Schwenk JM. Sci Adv. 2023 May 3;9(18):eadf9297. doi: 10.1126/sciadv.adf9297. Epub 2023 May 3. PubMed 37134173.
Backbone
  Vector backbone: pcDNA 3.1 (+)
  Vector type: Mammalian Expression
Growth in bacteria
  Bacterial resistance: Ampicillin, 100 μg/mL
  Growth temperature: 37°C
  Growth strain: DH5alpha
  Copy number: High Copy
Gene/Insert
  Gene/Insert name: CRHR1 (alt names: Corticotropin releasing hormone receptor 1; CRF-R, CRF1, CRHR)
  Species: H. sapiens (human)
  Entrez Gene: CRHR1 (a.k.a. CRF-R, CRF-R-1, CRF-R1, CRF1, CRFR-1, CRFR1, CRH-R-1, CRH-R1, CRHR, CRHR1L)
  Promoter: CMV, T7
  Tag / fusion protein: FLAG (N terminal on insert); 1D4 (C terminal on insert)
  Cloning method: Gibson Cloning
Terms and licenses: Academic/Nonprofit Terms; Industry Terms: Not Available to Industry
Depositor comments: Class: B, Family: Corticotropin-releasing factor. Ensembl ID: ENSG00000120088, Uniprot ID: P34998
How to cite: CRHR1-DuET was a gift from Thomas Sakmar (Addgene plasmid # 213215 ; http://n2t.net/addgene:213215 ; RRID:Addgene_213215)
