[The description below was written by a language model from this plasmid's Addgene catalogue record and pLannotate feature annotations shown in this document.]
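Description:
CRHR1-DuET is a mammalian expression plasmid built on the pcDNA 3.1 (+) backbone that encodes human corticotropin-releasing hormone receptor 1 (CRHR1), a class B G protein-coupled receptor of the corticotropin-releasing factor family. It is propagated in E. coli as a high-copy plasmid through a ColE1/pUC-type origin and selected with ampicillin via the β-lactamase gene. An f1 origin is also present. For selection in mammalian cells, the backbone carries a neomycin phosphotransferase cassette driven by the SV40 enhancer/early promoter and terminated by an SV40 polyadenylation signal. The short lac, lacI, ble, bom and HIV-1 LTR fragments in the annotation are most likely backbone remnants or partial matches rather than functional parts.

The receptor coding sequence sits downstream of the human CMV immediate-early enhancer and promoter, which gives strong constitutive transcription in mammalian cells, and is followed by the bovine growth hormone polyadenylation signal. A T7 promoter between the CMV promoter and the insert allows in vitro transcription. According to the record, the "DuET" design adds a cleavable hemagglutinin signal peptide, an N-terminal FLAG epitope and a C-terminal 1D4 epitope. The feature table detects the FLAG sequence just upstream of the CRHR1 open reading frame (as a partial match to 3xFLAG), but it does not annotate the signal peptide or the 1D4 tag separately. The signal peptide is intended to aid membrane targeting and is removed, which leaves the FLAG tag at the extracellular N terminus. The two tags at opposite ends of the receptor allow independent capture and detection. The insert was assembled by Gibson cloning. The construct is intended for expressing the tagged receptor in mammalian cells for proteomics studies, and the associated work concerns multiplexed selectivity screening of anti-GPCR antibodies.
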