Features (pLannotate 1.2.2; 21 found; start..end, strand, type, name):
    795..899     -  promoter       AmpR promoter: bla
    958..1010    -  misc_feature   bom (fragment): basis of mobility region from pBR322
   1165..1544    +  enhancer       CMV enhancer: human cytomegalovirus immediate early enhancer
   1545..1748    +  promoter       CMV promoter: human cytomegalovirus (CMV) immediate early promoter
   1744..1777    +  LTR            5' LTR (truncated) (fragment): truncated 5' long terminal repeat (LTR) from HIV-1
   1793..1811    +  promoter       T7 promoter: promoter for bacteriophage T7 RNA polymerase
   1904..1924    +  CDS            3xFLAG (fragment): three tandem FLAG® epitope tags
   1937..3268    +  CDS            CRHR1: CRFR1_HUMAN - Also known as CRFR, CRFR1, CRHR. Experimental evidence at protein level: Swiss-Prot protein existence level 1. G-protein coupled receptor for CRH (corticotropin-releasing factor) and UCN (urocortin). Has high affinity for CRH and UCN. Ligand binding causes a conformation change that triggers signaling via guanine nucleotide-binding proteins (G proteins) and down-stream effectors, such as adenylate cyclase. Promotes the activation of adenylate cyclase, leading to increased intracellular cAMP levels. Inhibits the activity of the calcium channel CACNA1H. Required for normal embryoni
   3399..3623    +  polyA_signal   bGH poly(A) signal: bovine growth hormone polyadenylation signal
   3627..3648    +  promoter       SV40 promoter (fragment): SV40 enhancer and early promoter
   3669..4097    +  rep_origin     f1 ori (sequence partly withheld): f1 bacteriophage origin of replication; arrow indicates direction of (+) strand synthesis
   4111..4440    +  promoter       SV40 promoter: SV40 enhancer and early promoter
   4507..5298    +  CDS            neo: KKA2_KLEPN - Also known as kan, nptII. Experimental evidence at protein level: Swiss-Prot protein existence level 1. Resistance to kanamycin, neomycin, paromomycin, ribostamycin, butirosin and gentamicin B. From Klebsiella pneumoniae.
   5322..5480    +  CDS            ble (fragment): BLE_KLEPN - Experimental evidence at protein level: Swiss-Prot protein existence level 1. Binding protein with a strong affinity to the bleomycin family of antibiotics. Binds to CL990; an antimitotic-antibiotic compound. From Klebsiella pneumoniae.
   5475..5596    +  polyA_signal   SV40 poly(A) signal: SV40 polyadenylation signal
   5669..5685    -  protein_bind   lac operator: The lac repressor binds to the lac operator to inhibit transcription in E. coli. This inhibition can be relieved by adding lactose or isopropyl-β-D-thiogalactopyranoside (IPTG). lac repressor encoded by lacI
   5693..5723    -  promoter       lac promoter: promoter for the E. coli lac operon
   5738..5759    -  protein_bind   CAP binding site: CAP binding activates transcription in the presence of cAMP. E. coli catabolite activator protein
   5772..5864    -  CDS            lacI (fragment): lac repressor; lacI; The lac repressor binds to the lac operator to inhibit transcription in E. coli. This inhibition can be relieved by adding lactose or isopropyl-β-D-thiogalactopyranoside (IPTG).
   6047..6635    -  rep_origin     ori: high-copy-number ColE1/pMB1/pBR322/pUC origin of replication
   6806..794     -  CDS            AmpR (across the origin): β-lactamase; bla; confers resistance to ampicillin, carbenicillin, and related antibiotics
>Addgene plasmid #213215 | CRHR1-DuET | addgene full sequence | sequence record 430777 | Addgene NGS Result
TGACTCCCCGTCGTGTAGATAACTACGATACGGGAGGGCTTACCATCTGGCCCCAGTGCTGCAATGATAC
CGCGAGACCCACGCTCACCGGCTCCAGATTTATCAGCAATAAACCAGCCAGCCGGAAGGGCCGAGCGCAG
AAGTGGTCCTGCAACTTTATCCGCCTCCATCCAGTCTATTAATTGTTGCCGGGAAGCTAGAGTAAGTAGT
TCGCCAGTTAATAGTTTGCGCAACGTTGTTGCCATTGCTACAGGCATCGTGGTGTCACGCTCGTCGTTTG
GTATGGCTTCATTCAGCTCCGGTTCCCAACGATCAAGGCGAGTTACATGATCCCCCATGTTGTGCAAAAA
AGCGGTTAGCTCCTTCGGTCCTCCGATCGTTGTCAGAAGTAAGTTGGCCGCAGTGTTATCACTCATGGTT
ATGGCAGCACTGCATAATTCTCTTACTGTCATGCCATCCGTAAGATGCTTTTCTGTGACTGGTGAGTACT
CAACCAAGTCATTCTGAGAATAGTGTATGCGGCGACCGAGTTGCTCTTGCCCGGCGTCAATACGGGATAA
TACCGCGCCACATAGCAGAACTTTAAAAGTGCTCATCATTGGAAAACGTTCTTCGGGGCGAAAACTCTCA
AGGATCTTACCGCTGTTGAGATCCAGTTCGATGTAACCCACTCGTGCACCCAACTGATCTTCAGCATCTT
TTACTTTCACCAGCGTTTCTGGGTGAGCAAAAACAGGAAGGCAAAATGCCGCAAAAAAGGGAATAAGGGC
GACACGGAAATGTTGAATACTCATACTCTTCCTTTTTCAATATTATTGAAGCATTTATCAGGGTTATTGT
CTCATGAGCGGATACATATTTGAATGTATTTAGAAAAATAAACAAATAGGGGTTCCGCGCACATTTCCCC
GAAAAGTGCCACCTGACGTCGACGGATCGGGAGATCTCCCGATCCCCTATGGTGCACTCTCAGTACAATC
TGCTCTGATGCCGCATAGTTAAGCCAGTATCTGCTCCCTGCTTGTGTGTTGGAGGTCGCTGAGTAGTGCG
CGAGCAAAATTTAAGCTACAACAAGGCAAGGCTTGACCGACATTTGCATGAAGAATCTGCTTAGGGTTAG
GCGTTTTGCGCTGCTTCGCGATGTACGGGCCAGATATACGCGTTGACATTGATTATTGACTAGTTATTAA
TAGTAATCAATTACGGGGTCATTAGTTCATAGCCCATATATGGAGTTCCGCGTTACATAACTTACGGTAA
ATGGCCCGCCTGGCTGACCGCCCAACGACCCCCGCCCATTGACGTCAATAATGACGTATGTTCCCATAGT
AACGCCAATAGGGACTTTCCATTGACGTCAATGGGTGGAGTATTTACGGTAAACTGCCCACTTGGCAGTA
CATCAAGTGTATCATATGCCAAGTACGCCCCCTATTGACGTCAATGACGGTAAATGGCCCGCCTGGCATT
ATGCCCAGTACATGACCTTATGGGACTTTCCTACTTGGCAGTACATCTACGTATTAGTCATCGCTATTAC
CATGGTGATGCGGTTTTGGCAGTACATCAATGGGCGTGGATAGCGGTTTGACTCACGGGGATTTCCAAGT
CTCCACCCCATTGACGTCAATGGGAGTTTGTTTTGGCACCAAAATCAACGGGACTTTCCAAAATGTCGTA
ACAACTCCGCCCCATTGACGCAAATGGGCGGTAGGCGTGTACGGTGGGAGGTCTATATAAGCAGAGCTCT
CTGGCTAACTAGAGAACCCACTGCTTACTGGCTTATCGAAATTAATACGACTCACTATAGGGAGACCCAA
GCTGGCTAGCGTTTAAACTTAAGCTTAGCGCCACCATGAAGACGATCATCGCCCTGAGCTACATCTTCTG
CCTGGTATTCGCCGACTACAAGGACGATGATGACGCCAGCATCGATATGGGAGGTCATCCGCAGCTGCGG
CTTGTTAAGGCTCTCCTGCTGCTGGGCCTCAACCCTGTCAGTGCCAGCCTCCAGGACCAGCACTGTGAGT
CTCTCAGTCTGGCCAGCAATATAAGTGGACTGCAGTGTAACGCCTCAGTGGACTTGATAGGCACTTGCTG
GCCTCGAAGTCCTGCTGGTCAGCTGGTGGTACGACCCTGCCCAGCATTCTTCTATGGCGTGCGATATAAC
ACCACGAATAATGGGTACCGCGAATGCCTGGCCAACGGCAGTTGGGCCGCAAGGGTGAACTATTCTGAAT
GCCAGGAAATTCTGAATGAAGAAAAGAAGAGTAAGGTTCACTACCACGTGGCCGTGATCATCAACTATCT
CGGTCACTGTATCTCACTGGTTGCCTTGTTGGTTGCATTCGTACTGTTTTTGAGGCTGAGACCTGGCTGT
ACACACTGGGGAGACCAGGCTGATGGAGCCCTGGAGGTGGGGGCCCCTTGGTCCGGAGCACCTTTTCAAG
TCCGACGCAGCATCCGGTGCCTGCGCAACATAATCCACTGGAACCTTATATCCGCTTTCATTCTGAGGAA
CGCTACATGGTTCGTGGTGCAGTTGACTATGTCTCCTGAGGTCCATCAGTCCAACGTTGGCTGGTGTAGG
CTGGTCACAGCTGCATACAATTACTTCCATGTGACCAATTTCTTTTGGATGTTCGGTGAAGGGTGCTATC
TCCACACGGCAATAGTTCTGACGTACTCAACAGACCGACTTAGAAAATGGATGTTCATCTGCATTGGGTG
GGGTGTCCCATTTCCCATCATCGTTGCCTGGGCTATAGGCAAGCTCTACTACGATAATGAAAAGTGTTGG
TTTGGTAAGCGGCCAGGCGTATACACCGACTACATCTATCAGGGCCCCATGATACTGGTGCTGCTGATCA
ACTTCATTTTTTTGTTTAACATCGTGAGGATCCTCATGACGAAATTGCGAGCATCCACTACTTCTGAGAC
AATCCAATACCGGAAAGCCGTGAAGGCTACCCTGGTACTGCTGCCTCTGCTGGGCATCACTTACATGCTG
TTTTTCGTGAACCCTGGCGAGGATGAAGTCAGTAGGGTGGTGTTTATTTATTTCAACTCCTTCTTGGAGT
CCTTCCAGGGGTTCTTTGTGTCTGTCTTTTACTGCTTTTTGAATAGCGAAGTCAGAAGTGCTATTCGGAA
GCGATGGCACAGATGGCAGGACAAACATTCTATCAGAGCTAGGGTGGCACGGGCAATGTCCATCCCCACC
TCCCCAACCAGGGTTTCCTTTCACTCAATCAAGCAGAGTACCGCCGTGATCGATACCGGTGGACGCACCG
GTGAATTCGATGAGGCCAGCACCACCGTGTCTAAGACCGAGACTTCTCAGGTGGCCCCTGCCTAACTCGA
GTCTAGAGGGCCCGTTTAAACCCGCTGATCAGCCTCGACTGTGCCTTCTAGTTGCCAGCCATCTGTTGTT
TGCCCCTCCCCCGTGCCTTCCTTGACCCTGGAAGGTGCCACTCCCACTGTCCTTTCCTAATAAAATGAGG
AAATTGCATCGCATTGTCTGAGTAGGTGTCATTCTATTCTGGGGGGTGGGGTGGGGCAGGACAGCAAGGG
GGAGGATTGGGAAGACAATAGCAGGCATGCTGGGGATGCGGTGGGCTCTATGGCTTCTGAGGCGGAAAGA
ACCAGCTGGGGCTCTAGGGGGTATCCCC
[124 nt withheld, positions 3669-3792]
C
[91 nt withheld, positions 3794-3884]
A
[49 nt withheld, positions 3886-3934]
CCTTTGACGTTGGAGTCCACGTTCTTT
[37 nt withheld, positions 3962-3998]
ACCCTATCTCGGTCTATTCTTTTGATTTATAAGGGATTTTGCCGATTTCGGCCTATTGGTTAAAAAATGA
GCTGATTTAACAAAAATTTAACGCGAATTAATTCTGTGGAATGTGTGTCAGTTAGGGTGTGGAAAGTCCC
CAGGCTCCCCAGCAGGCAGAAGTATGCAAAGCATGCATCTCAATTAGTCAGCAACCAGGTGTGGAAAGTC
CCCAGGCTCCCCAGCAGGCAGAAGTATGCAAAGCATGCATCTCAATTAGTCAGCAACCATAGTCCCGCCC
CTAACTCCGCCCATCCCGCCCCTAACTCCGCCCAGTTCCGCCCATTCTCCGCCCCATGGCTGACTAATTT
TTTTTATTTATGCAGAGGCCGAGGCCGCCTCTGCCTCTGAGCTATTCCAGAAGTAGTGAGGAGGCTTTTT
TGGAGGCCTAGGCTTTTGCAAAAAGCTCCCGGGAGCTTGTATATCCATTTTCGGATCTGATCAAGAGACA
GGATGAGGATCGTTTCGCATGATTGAACAAGATGGATTGCACGCAGGTTCTCCGGCCGCTTGGGTGGAGA
GGCTATTCGGCTATGACTGGGCACAACAGACAATCGGCTGCTCTGATGCCGCCGTGTTCCGGCTGTCAGC
GCAGGGGCGCCCGGTTCTTTTTGTCAAGACCGACCTGTCCGGTGCCCTGAATGAACTGCAGGACGAGGCA
GCGCGGCTATCGTGGCTGGCCACGACGGGCGTTCCTTGCGCAGCTGTGCTCGACGTTGTCACTGAAGCGG
GAAGGGACTGGCTGCTATTGGGCGAAGTGCCGGGGCAGGATCTCCTGTCATCTCACCTTGCTCCTGCCGA
GAAAGTATCCATCATGGCTGATGCAATGCGGCGGCTGCATACGCTTGATCCGGCTACCTGCCCATTCGAC
CACCAAGCGAAACATCGCATCGAGCGAGCACGTACTCGGATGGAAGCCGGTCTTGTCGATCAGGATGATC
TGGACGAAGAGCATCAGGGGCTCGCGCCAGCCGAACTGTTCGCCAGGCTCAAGGCGCGCATGCCCGACGG
CGAGGATCTCGTCGTGACCCATGGCGATGCCTGCTTGCCGAATATCATGGTGGAAAATGGCCGCTTTTCT
GGATTCATCGACTGTGGCCGGCTGGGTGTGGCGGACCGCTATCAGGACATAGCGTTGGCTACCCGTGATA
TTGCTGAAGAGCTTGGCGGCGAATGGGCTGACCGCTTCCTCGTGCTTTACGGTATCGCCGCTCCCGATTC
GCAGCGCATCGCCTTCTATCGCCTTCTTGACGAGTTCTTCTGAGCGGGACTCTGGGGTTCGAAATGACCG
ACCAAGCGACGCCCAACCTGCCATCACGAGATTTCGATTCCACCGCCGCCTTCTATGAAAGGTTGGGCTT
CGGAATCGTTTTCCGGGACGCCGGCTGGATGATCCTCCAGCGCGGGGATCTCATGCTGGAGTTCTTCGCC
CACCCCAACTTGTTTATTGCAGCTTATAATGGTTACAAATAAAGCAATAGCATCACAAATTTCACAAATA
AAGCATTTTTTTCACTGCATTCTAGTTGTGGTTTGTCCAAACTCATCAATGTATCTTATCATGTCTGTAT
ACCGTCGACCTCTAGCTAGAGCTTGGCGTAATCATGGTCATAGCTGTTTCCTGTGTGAAATTGTTATCCG
CTCACAATTCCACACAACATACGAGCCGGAAGCATAAAGTGTAAAGCCTGGGGTGCCTAATGAGTGAGCT
AACTCACATTAATTGCGTTGCGCTCACTGCCCGCTTTCCAGTCGGGAAACCTGTCGTGCCAGCTGCATTA
ATGAATCGGCCAACGCGCGGGGAGAGGCGGTTTGCGTATTGGGCGCTCTTCCGCTTCCTCGCTCACTGAC
TCGCTGCGCTCGGTCGTTCGGCTGCGGCGAGCGGTATCAGCTCACTCAAAGGCGGTAATACGGTTATCCA
CAGAATCAGGGGATAACGCAGGAAAGAACATGTGAGCAAAAGGCCAGCAAAAGGCCAGGAACCGTAAAAA
GGCCGCGTTGCTGGCGTTTTTCCATAGGCTCCGCCCCCCTGACGAGCATCACAAAAATCGACGCTCAAGT
CAGAGGTGGCGAAACCCGACAGGACTATAAAGATACCAGGCGTTTCCCCCTGGAAGCTCCCTCGTGCGCT
CTCCTGTTCCGACCCTGCCGCTTACCGGATACCTGTCCGCCTTTCTCCCTTCGGGAAGCGTGGCGCTTTC
TCATAGCTCACGCTGTAGGTATCTCAGTTCGGTGTAGGTCGTTCGCTCCAAGCTGGGCTGTGTGCACGAA
CCCCCCGTTCAGCCCGACCGCTGCGCCTTATCCGGTAACTATCGTCTTGAGTCCAACCCGGTAAGACACG
ACTTATCGCCACTGGCAGCAGCCACTGGTAACAGGATTAGCAGAGCGAGGTATGTAGGCGGTGCTACAGA
GTTCTTGAAGTGGTGGCCTAACTACGGCTACACTAGAAGAACGGTATTTGGTATCTGCGCTCTGCTGAAG
CCAGTTACCTTCGGAAAAAGAGTTGGTAGCTCTTGATCCGGCAAACAAACCACCGCTGGTAGCGGTGGTT
TTTTTGTTTGCAAGCAGCAGATTACGCGCAGAAAAAAAGGATCTCAAGAAGATCCTTTGATCTTTTCTAC
GGGGTCTGACGCTCAGTGGAACGAAAACTCACGTTAAGGGATTTTGGTCATGAGATTATCAAAAAGGATC
TTCACCTAGATCCTTTTAAATTAAAAATGAAGTTTTAAATCAATCTAAAGTATATATGAGTAAACTTGGT
CTGACAGTTACCAATGCTTAATCAGTGAGGCACCTATCTCAGCGATCTGTCTATTTCGTTCATCCATAGT
TGCC
